>Addgene plasmid #142457 | TFORF0091 | addgene full sequence | sequence record 397236 | Addgene NGS Result
TTAATGTAGTCTTATGCAATACTCTTGTAGTCTTGCAACATGGTAACGATGAGTTAGCAACATGCCTTAC
AAGGAGAGAAAAAGCACCGTGCATGCCGATTGGTGGAAGTAAGGTGGTACGATCGTGCCTTATTAGGAAG
GCAACAGACGGGTCTGACATGGATTGGACGAACCACTGAATTGCCGCATTGCAGAGATATTGTATTTAAG
TGCCTAGCTCGATACATAAACGGGTCTCTCTGGTTAGACCAGATCTGAGCCTGGGAGCTCTCTGGCTAAC
TAGGGAACCCACTGCTTAAGCCTCAATAAAGCTTGCCTTGAGTGCTTCAAGTAGTGTGTGCCCGTCTGTT
GTGTGACTCTGGTAACTAGAGATCCCTCAGACCCTTTTAGTCAGTGTGGAAAATCTCTAGCAGTGGCGCC
CGAACAGGGACTTGAAAGCGAAAGGGAAACCAGAGGAGCTCTCTCGACGCAGGACTCGGCTTGCTGAAGC
GCGCACGGCAAGAGGCGAGGGGCGGCGACTGGTGAGTACGCCAAAAATTTTGACTAGCGGAGGCTAGAAG
GAGAGAGATGGGTGCGAGAGCGTCAGTATTAAGCGGGGGAGAATTAGATCGCGATGGGAAAAAATTCGGT
TAAGGCCAGGGGGAAAGAAAAAATATAAATTAAAACATATAGTATGGGCAAGCAGGGAGCTAGAACGATT
CGCAGTTAATCCTGGCCTGTTAGAAACATCAGAAGGCTGTAGACAAATACTGGGACAGCTACAACCATCC
CTTCAGACAGGATCAGAAGAACTTAGATCATTATATAATACAGTAGCAACCCTCTATTGTGTGCATCAAA
GGATAGAGATAAAAGACACCAAGGAAGCTTTAGACAAGATAGAGGAAGAGCAAAACAAAAGTAAGACCAC
CGCACAGCAAGCGGCCGCTGATCTTCAGACCTGGAGGAGGAGATATGAGGGACAATTGGAGAAGTGAATT
ATATAAATATAAAGTAGTAAAAATTGAACCATTAGGAGTAGCACCCACCAAGGCAAAGAGAAGAGTGGTG
CAGAGAGAAAAAAGAGCAGTGGGAATAGGAGCTTTGTTCCTTGGGTTCTTGGGAGCAGCAGGAAGCACTA
TGGGCGCAGCGTCAATGACGCTGACGGTACAGGCCAGACAATTATTGTCTGGTATAGTGCAGCAGCAGAA
CAATTTGCTGAGGGCTATTGAGGCGCAACAGCATCTGTTGCAACTCACAGTCTGGGGCATCAAGCAGCTC
CAGGCAAGAATCCTGGCTGTGGAAAGATACCTAAAGGATCAACAGCTCCTGGGGATTTGGGGTTGCTCTG
GAAAACTCATTTGCACCACTGCTGTGCCTTGGAATGCTAGTTGGAGTAATAAATCTCTGGAACAGATTTG
GAATCACACGACCTGGATGGAGTGGGACAGAGAAATTAACAATTACACAAGCTTAATACACTCCTTAATT
GAAGAATCGCAAAACCAGCAAGAAAAGAATGAACAAGAATTATTGGAATTAGATAAATGGGCAAGTTTGT
GGAATTGGTTTAACATAACAAATTGGCTGTGGTATATAAAATTATTCATAATGATAGTAGGAGGCTTGGT
AGGTTTAAGAATAGTTTTTGCTGTACTTTCTATAGTGAATAGAGTTAGGCAGGGATATTCACCATTATCG
TTTCAGACCCACCTCCCAACCCCGAGGGGACCCATGCATTGCATCTCAATTAGTCAGCAACCAGGTGTGG
AAAGTCCCCAGGCTCCCCAGCAGGCAGAAGTATGCAAAGCATGCGTCTCAATTAGTCAGCAACCATAGTC
CCGCCCCTAACTCCGCCCATCCCGCCCCTAACTCCGCCCAGTTCCGCCCATTCTCCGCCCCATGGCTGAC
TAATTTTTTTTATTTATGCAGAGGCCGAGGCCGCCTCGGCCTCTGAGCTATTCCAGAAGTAGTGAGGAGG
CTTTTTTGGAGGCCTAGGCTTTTGCAAAAAGCTTTCTAGAGGTACCACCGGAGCTTACCATGACCGAGTA
CAAGCCCACGGTGCGCCTCGCCACCCGCGACGACGTCCCCAGGGCCGTACGCACCCTCGCCGCCGCGTTC
GCCGACTACCCCGCCACGCGCCACACCGTCGATCCGGACCGCCACATCGAGCGGGTCACCGAGCTGCAAG
AACTCTTCCTCACGCGCGTCGGGCTCGACATCGGCAAGGTGTGGGTCGCGGACGACGGCGCCGCCGTGGC
GGTCTGGACCACGCCGGAGAGCGTCGAAGCGGGGGCGGTGTTCGCCGAGATCGGCCCGCGCATGGCCGAG
TTGAGCGGTTCCCGGCTGGCCGCGCAGCAACAGATGGAAGGCCTCCTGGCGCCGCACCGGCCCAAGGAGC
CCGCGTGGTTCCTGGCCACCGTCGGCGTCTCGCCCGACCACCAGGGCAAGGGTCTGGGCAGCGCCGTCGT
GCTCCCCGGAGTGGAGGCGGCCGAGCGCGCCGGGGTGCCCGCCTTCCTGGAGACCTCCGCGCCCCGCAAC
CTCCCCTTCTACGAGCGGCTCGGCTTCACCGTCACCGCCGACGTCGAGGTGCCCGAAGGACCGCGCACCT
GGTGCATGACCCGCAAGCCCGGTGCCAGTTAACGAATTCTAGATCTTGAGACAAATGGCAGTATTCATCC
ACAATTTTAAAAGAAAAGGGGGGATTGGGGGGTACAGTGCAGGGGAAAGAATAGTAGACATAATAGCAAC
AGACATACAAACTAAAGAATTACAAAAACAAATTACAAAAATTCAAAATTTTCGGGTTTATTACAGGGAC
AGCAGAGATCCACTTTGGCGCCGGCTCGAGGCCTGCAGGTGCAAAGATGGATAAAGTTTTAAACAGAGAG
GAATCTTTGCAGCTAATGGACCTTCTAGGTCTTGAAAGGAGTGGGAATTGGCTCCGGTGCCCGTCAGTGG
GCAGAGCGCACATCGCCCACAGTCCCCGAGAAGTTGGGGGGAGGGGTCGGCAATTGAACCGGTGCCTAGA
GAAGGTGGCGCGGGGTAAACTGGGAAAGTGATGTCGTGTACTGGCTCCGCCTTTTTCCCGAGGGTGGGGG
AGAACCGTATATAAGTGCAGTAGTCGCCGTGAACGTTCTTTTTCGCAACGGGTTTGCCGCCAGAACACAG
GTAAGTGCCGTGTGTGGTTCCCGCGGGCCTGGCCTCTTTACGGGTTATGGCCCTTGCGTGCCTTGAATTA
CTTCCACCTGGCTGCAGTACGTGATTCTTGATCCCGAGCTTCGGGTTGGAAGTGGGTGGGAGAGTTCGAG
GCCTTGCGCTTAAGGAGCCCCTTCGCCTCGTGCTTGAGTTGAGGCCTGGCCTGGGCGCTGGGGCCGCCGC
GTGCGAATCTGGTGGCACCTTCGCGCCTGTCTCGCTGCTTTCGATAAGTCTCTAGCCATTTAAAATTTTT
GATGACCTGCTGCGACGCTTTTTTTCTGGCAAGATAGTCTTGTAAATGCGGGCCAAGATCTGCACACTGG
TATTTCGGTTTTTGGGGCCGCGGGCGGCGACGGGGCCCGTGCGTCCCAGCGCACATGTTCGGCGAGGCGG
GGCCTGCGAGCGCGGCCACCGAGAATCGGACGGGGGTAGTCTCAAGCTGGCCGGCCTGCTCTGGTGCCTG
GCCTCGCGCCGCCGTGTATCGCCCCGCCCTGGGCGGCAAGGCTGGCCCGGTCGGCACCAGTTGCGTGAGC
GGAAAGATGGCCGCTTCCCGGCCCTGCTGCAGGGAGCTCAAAATGGAGGACGCGGCGCTCGGGAGAGCGG
GCGGGTGAGTCACCCACACAAAGGAAAAGGGCCTTTCCGTCCTCAGCCGTCGCTTCATGTGACTCCACGG
AGTACCGGGCGCCGTCCAGGCACCTCGATTAGTTCTCGAGCTTTTGGAGTACGTCGTCTTTAGGTTGGGG
GGAGGGGTTTTATGCGATGGAGTTTCCCCACACTGAGTGGGTGGAGACTGAAGTTAGGCCAGCTTGGCAC
TTGATGTAATTCTCCTTGGAATTTGCCCTTTTTGAGTTTGGATCTTGGTTCATTCTCAAGCCTCAGACAG
TGGTTCAAAGTTTTTTTCTTCCATTTCAGGTGTCGTGAGGCTAGCACCGCCACCATGGCGGATGGCCCCA
GGTGTAAGCGCAGAAAGCAGGCGAACCCGCGGCGCAATAACGTTACAAATTATAATACTGTGGTAGAAAC
AAATTCAGATTCAGATGATGAAGACAAACTGCATATTGTGGAAGAAGAAAGTGTTACAGATGCAGCTGAC
TGTGAAGGTGTACCAGAGGATGACCTGCCAACAGACCAGACAGTGTTACCAGGGAGGAGCAGTGAAAGAG
AAGGGAATGCTAAGAACTGCTGGGAGGATGACACAGGAAAGGAAGGGCAAGAAATCCTGGGGCCTGAAGC
TCAGGCAGATGAAGCAGGATGTACAGTAAAAGATGATGAATGCGAGTCAGATGCAGAAAATGAGCAAAAC
CATGATCCTAATGTTGAAGAGTTTCTACAACAACAAGACACTGCTGTCATTTTTCCTGAGGCACCTGAAG
AGGACCAGAGGCAGGGCACACCAGAAGCCAGTGGTCATGATGAAAATGGAACACCAGATGCATTTTCACA
ATTACTCACCTGTCCATATTGTGATAGAGGCTATAAACGCTTTACCTCTCTGAAAGAACACATTAAATAT
CGTCATGAAAAGAATGAAGATAACTTTAGTTGCTCCCTGTGCAGTTACACCTTTGCATACAGAACCCAAC
TTGAACGTCACATGACATCACATAAATCAGGAAGAGATCAAAGACATGTGACGCAGTCTGGGTGTAATCG
TAAATTCAAATGCACTGAGTGTGGAAAAGCTTTCAAATACAAACATCACCTAAAAGAGCACTTAAGAATT
CACAGTGGAGAGAAGCCATATGAATGCCCAAACTGCAAGAAACGCTTTTCCCATTCTGGCTCCTATAGCT
CACACATAAGCAGTAAGAAATGTATCAGCTTGATACCTGTGAATGGGCGACCAAGAACAGGACTCAAGAC
ATCTCAGTGTTCTTCACCGTCTCTTTCAGCATCACCAGGCAGTCCCACACGACCACAGATACGGCAAAAG
ATAGAGAATAAACCCCTTCAAGAACAACTTTCTGTTAACCAAATTAAAACTGAACCTGTGGATTATGAAT
TCAAACCCATAGTGGTTGCTTCAGGAATCAACTGTTCAACCCCTTTACAAAATGGGGTTTTCACTGGTGG
TGGCCCATTACAGGCAACCAGTTCTCCTCAGGGCATGGTGCAAGCTGTTGTTCTGCCAACAGTTGGTTTG
GTGTCTCCCATAAGTATCAATTTAAGTGATATTCAGAATGTACTTAAAGTGGCGGTAGATGGTAATGTAA
TAAGGCAAGTGTTGGAGAATAATCAAGCCAATCTTGCATCCAAAGAACAAGAAACAATCAATGCTTCACC
CATACAACAAGGTGGCCATTCTGTTATTTCAGCCATCAGTCTTCCTTTGGTTGATCAAGATGGAACAACC
AAAATTATCATCAACTACAGTCTTGAGCAGCCTAGCCAACTTCAAGTTGTTCCTCAAAATTTAAAAAAAG
AAAATCCAGTCGCTACAAACAGTTGTAAAAGTGAAAAGTTACCAGAAGATCTTACTGTTAAGTCTGAGAA
GGACAAAAGCTTTGAAGGGGGGGTGAATGATAGCACTTGTCTTCTGTGTGATGATTGTCCAGGAGATATT
AATGCACTTCCAGAATTAAAGCACTATGACCTAAAGCAGCCTACTCAGCCTCCTCCACTCCCTGCAGCAG
AAGCTGAGAAGCCTGAGTCCTCTGTTTCATCAGCTACTGGAGATGGCAATTTGTCTCCTAGTCAGCCACC
TTTAAAGAACCTCTTGTCTCTCCTAAAAGCATATTATGCTTTGAATGCACAACCAAGTGCAGAAGAGCTC
TCAAAAATTGCTGATTCAGTAAACCTACCACTGGATGTAGTAAAAAAGTGGTTTGAAAAGATGCAAGCTG
GACAGATTTCAGTGCAGTCTTCTGAACCATCTTCTCCTGAACCAGGCAAAGTAAATATCCCTGCCAAGAA
CAATGATCAGCCTCAATCTGCAAATGCAAATGAACCCCAGGACAGCACAGTAAATCTACAAAGTCCTTTG
AAGATGACTAACTCCCCAGTTTTACCAGTGGGATCAACCACCAATGGTTCCAGAAGTAGTACACCATCCC
CATCACCTCTAAACCTTTCCTCATCCAGAAATACACAGGGTTACTTGTACACAGCTGAGGGTGCACAAGA
AGAGCCACAAGTAGAACCTCTTGATCTTTCACTACCAAAGCAACAGGGAGAATTATTAGAAAGGTCAACT
ATCACTAGTGTTTACCAGAACAGTGTTTATTCTGTCCAGGAAGAACCCTTGAACTTGTCTTGCGCAAAAA
AGGAGCCACAAAAGGACAGTTGTGTTACAGACTCAGAACCAGTTGTAAATGTAATCCCACCAAGTGCCAA
CCCCATAAATATCGCTATACCTACAGTCACTGCCCAGTTACCCACAATCGTGGCCATTGCTGACCAGAAC
AGTGTTCCATGCTTAAGAGCGCTAGCTGCCAATAAGCAAACGATTCTGATTCCCCAGGTGGCATACACCT
ACTCAACTACGGTCAGCCCTGCAGTCCAAGAACCACCCTTGAAAGTGATCCAGCCAAATGGAAATCAGGA
TGAAAGACAAGATACTAGCTCAGAAGGAGTATCAAATGTAGAGGATCAGAATGACTCTGATTCTACACCG
CCCAAAAAGAAAATGCGGAAGACAGAAAATGGAATGTATGCTTGTGATTTGTGTGACAAGATATTCCAAA
AGAGTAGTTCATTATTGAGACATAAATATGAACACACAGGTAAAAGACCTCATGAGTGTGGAATCTGTAA
AAAGGCATTTAAACACAAACATCATTTGATTGAACACATGCGATTACATTCTGGAGAAAAGCCCTATCAA
TGTGACAAATGTGGAAAGCGCTTCTCACACTCTGGGTCTTATTCTCAACACATGAATCATCGCTACTCCT
ACTGTAAGAGAGAAGCGGAAGAACGTGACAGCACAGAGCAGGAAGAGGCAGGGCCTGAAATCCTCTCGAA
TGAGCACGTGGGTGCCAGGGCGTCTCCCTCACAGGGCGACTCGGACGAGAGAGAGAGTTTGACAAGGGAA
GAGGATGAAGACAGTGAAAAAGAGGAAGAGGAGGAGGATAAAGAGATGGAAGAATTGCAGGAAGAAAAAG
AATGTGAAAAACCACAAGGGGATGAGGAAGAGGAGGAGGAGGAGGAAGAAGTGGAAGAAGAAGAGGTAGA
AGAGGCAGAGAATGAGGGAGAAGAAGCAAAAACTGAAGGTCTGATGAAGGATGACAGGGCTGAAAGTCAA
GCAAGCAGCTTAGGACAAAAAGTAGGCGAGAGTAGTGAGCAAGTGTCTGAAGAAAAGACAAATGAAGCCT
AGTAATGAACTAGTCCGTAACTTGAAAGTATTTCGATTTCTTGGCTTTATATATCTTGTGGAAAGGACGA
AGAGAGTTGGCCCTCGAGTAAGAGACGCGTTAAGTCGACAATCAACCTCTGGATTACAAAATTTGTGAAA
GATTGACTGGTATTCTTAACTATGTTGCTCCTTTTACGCTATGTGGATACGCTGCTTTAATGCCTTTGTA
TCATGCTATTGCTTCCCGTATGGCTTTCATTTTCTCCTCCTTGTATAAATCCTGGTTGCTGTCTCTTTAT
GAGGAGTTGTGGCCCGTTGTCAGGCAACGTGGCGTGGTGTGCACTGTGTTTGCTGACGCAACCCCCACTG
GTTGGGGCATTGCCACCACCTGTCAGCTCCTTTCCGGGACTTTCGCTTTCCCCCTCCCTATTGCCACGGC
GGAACTCATCGCCGCCTGCCTTGCCCGCTGCTGGACAGGGGCTCGGCTGTTGGGCACTGACAATTCCGTG
GTGTTGTCGGGGAAATCATCGTCCTTTCCTTGGCTGCTCGCCTGTGTTGCCACCTGGATTCTGCGCGGGA
CGTCCTTCTGCTACGTCCCTTCGGCCCTCAATCCAGCGGACCTTCCTTCCCGCGGCCTGCTGCCGGCTCT
GCGGCCTCTTCCGCGTCTTCGCCTTCGCCCTCAGACGAGTCGGATCTCCCTTTGGGCCGCCTCCCCGCGT
CGACTTTAAGACCAATGACTTACAAGGCAGCTGTAGATCTTAGCCACTTTTTAAAAGAAAAGGGGGGACT
GGAAGGGCTAATTCACTCCCAACGAAGACAAGATCTGCTTTTTGCTTGTACTGGGTCTCTCTGGTTAGAC
CAGATCTGAGCCTGGGAGCTCTCTGGCTAACTAGGGAACCCACTGCTTAAGCCTCAATAAAGCTTGCCTT
GAGTGCTTCAAGTAGTGTGTGCCCGTCTGTTGTGTGACTCTGGTAACTAGAGATCCCTCAGACCCTTTTA
GTCAGTGTGGAAAATCTCTAGCAGTACGTATAGTAGTTCATGTCATCTTATTATTCAGTATTTATAACTT
GCAAAGAAATGAATATCAGAGAGTGAGAGGAACTTGTTTATTGCAGCTTATAATGGTTACAAATAAAGCA
ATAGCATCACAAATTTCACAAATAAAGCATTTTTTTCACTGCATTCTAGTTGTGGTTTGTCCAAACTCAT
CAATGTATCTTATCATGTCTGGCTCTAGCTATCCCGCCCCTAACTCCGCCCATCCCGCCCCTAACTCCGC
CCAGTTCCGCCCATTCTCCGCCCCATGGCTGACTAATTTTTTTTATTTATGCAGAGGCCGAGGCCGCCTC
GGCCTCTGAGCTATTCCAGAAGTAGTGAGGAGGCTTTTTTGGAGGCCTAGGGACGTACCCAATTCGCCCT
ATAGTGAGTCGTATTACGCGCGCTCACTGGCCGTCGTTTTACAACGTCGTGACTGGGAAAACCCTGGCGT
TACCCAACTTAATCGCCTTGCAGCACATCCCCCTTTCGCCAGCTGGCGTAATAGCGAAGAGGCCCGCACC
GATCGCCCTTCCCAACAGTTGCGCAGCCTGAATGGCGAATGGG
[124 nt withheld, positions 9074-9197]
C
[91 nt withheld, positions 9199-9289]
A
[49 nt withheld, positions 9291-9339]
CCTTTGACGTTGGAGTCCACGTTCTTT
[37 nt withheld, positions 9367-9403]
ACCCTATCTCGGTCTATTCTTTTGATTTATAAGGGATTTTGCCGATTTCGGCCTATTGGTTAAAAAATGA
GCTGATTTAACAAAAATTTAACGCGAATTTTAACAAAATATTAACGCTTACAATTTAGGTGGCACTTTTC
GGGGAAATGTGCGCGGAACCCCTATTTGTTTATTTTTCTAAATACATTCAAATATGTATCCGCTCATGAG
ACAATAACCCTGATAAATGCTTCAATAATATTGAAAAAGGAAGAGTATGAGTATTCAACATTTCCGTGTC
GCCCTTATTCCCTTTTTTGCGGCATTTTGCCTTCCTGTTTTTGCTCACCCAGAAACGCTGGTGAAAGTAA
AAGATGCTGAAGATCAGTTGGGTGCACGAGTGGGTTACATCGAACTGGATCTCAACAGCGGTAAGATCCT
TGAGAGTTTTCGCCCCGAAGAACGTTTTCCAATGATGAGCACTTTTAAAGTTCTGCTATGTGGCGCGGTA
TTATCCCGTATTGACGCCGGGCAAGAGCAACTCGGTCGCCGCATACACTATTCTCAGAATGACTTGGTTG
AGTACTCACCAGTCACAGAAAAGCATCTTACGGATGGCATGACAGTAAGAGAATTATGCAGTGCTGCCAT
AACCATGAGTGATAACACTGCGGCCAACTTACTTCTGACAACGATCGGAGGACCGAAGGAGCTAACCGCT
TTTTTGCACAACATGGGGGATCATGTAACTCGCCTTGATCGTTGGGAACCGGAGCTGAATGAAGCCATAC
CAAACGACGAGCGTGACACCACGATGCCTGTAGCAATGGCAACAACGTTGCGCAAACTATTAACTGGCGA
ACTACTTACTCTAGCTTCCCGGCAACAATTAATAGACTGGATGGAGGCGGATAAAGTTGCAGGACCACTT
CTGCGCTCGGCCCTTCCGGCTGGCTGGTTTATTGCTGATAAATCTGGAGCCGGTGAGCGTGGGTCTCGCG
GTATCATTGCAGCACTGGGGCCAGATGGTAAGCCCTCCCGTATCGTAGTTATCTACACGACGGGGAGTCA
GGCAACTATGGATGAACGAAATAGACAGATCGCTGAGATAGGTGCCTCACTGATTAAGCATTGGTAACTG
TCAGACCAAGTTTACTCATATATACTTTAGATTGATTTAAAACTTCATTTTTAATTTAAAAGGATCTAGG
TGAAGATCCTTTTTGATAATCTCATGACCAAAATCCCTTAACGTGAGTTTTCGTTCCACTGAGCGTCAGA
CCCCGTAGAAAAGATCAAAGGATCTTCTTGAGATCCTTTTTTTCTGCGCGTAATCTGCTGCTTGCAAACA
AAAAAACCACCGCTACCAGCGGTGGTTTGTTTGCCGGATCAAGAGCTACCAACTCTTTTTCCGAAGGTAA
CTGGCTTCAGCAGAGCGCAGATACCAAATACTGTTCTTCTAGTGTAGCCGTAGTTAGGCCACCACTTCAA
GAACTCTGTAGCACCGCCTACATACCTCGCTCTGCTAATCCTGTTACCAGTGGCTGCTGCCAGTGGCGAT
AAGTCGTGTCTTACCGGGTTGGACTCAAGACGATAGTTACCGGATAAGGCGCAGCGGTCGGGCTGAACGG
GGGGTTCGTGCACACAGCCCAGCTTGGAGCGAACGACCTACACCGAACTGAGATACCTACAGCGTGAGCT
ATGAGAAAGCGCCACGCTTCCCGAAGGGAGAAAGGCGGACAGGTATCCGGTAAGCGGCAGGGTCGGAACA
GGAGAGCGCACGAGGGAGCTTCCAGGGGGAAACGCCTGGTATCTTTATAGTCCTGTCGGGTTTCGCCACC
TCTGACTTGAGCGTCGATTTTTGTGATGCTCGTCAGGGGGGCGGAGCCTATGGAAAAACGCCAGCAACGC
GGCCTTTTTACGGTTCCTGGCCTTTTGCTGGCCTTTTGCTCACATGTTCTTTCCTGCGTTATCCCCTGAT
TCTGTGGATAACCGTATTACCGCCTTTGAGTGAGCTGATACCGCTCGCCGCAGCCGAACGACCGAGCGCA
GCGAGTCAGTGAGCGAGGAAGCGGAAGAGCGCCCAATACGCAAACCGCCTCTCCCCGCGCGTTGGCCGAT
TCATTAATGCAGCTGGCACGACAGGTTTCCCGACTGGAAAGCGGGCAGTGAGCGCAACGCAATTAATGTG
AGTTAGCTCACTCATTAGGCACCCCAGGCTTTACACTTTATGCTTCCGGCTCGTATGTTGTGTGGAATTG
TGAGCGGATAACAATTTCACACAGGAAACAGCTATGACCATGATTACGCCAAGCGCGCAATTAACCCTCA
CTAAAGGGAACAAAAGCTGGAGCTGCAAGC
Features (pLannotate 1.2.2; 31 found; start..end, strand, type, name):
      5..231     +  promoter       RSV promoter: Rous sarcoma virus enhancer/promoter
    232..412     +  LTR            5' LTR (truncated): truncated 5' long terminal repeat (LTR) from HIV-1
    459..584     +  misc_feature   HIV-1 Ψ: packaging signal of human immunodeficiency virus type 1
    568..931     +  CDS            HIV-1 gag (fragment): gag protein from human immunodeficiency virus 1; gag
   1077..1310    +  misc_feature   RRE: The Rev response element (RRE) of HIV-1 allows for Rev-dependent mRNA export from the nucleus to the cytoplasm.
   1687..1713    +  CDS            Rev (fragment): human immunodeficiency virus 1 (HIV-1) Rev protein; rev; enhances nuclear export of unspliced and incompletely spliced viral mRNAs
   1720..1743    +  promoter       SV40 promoter (fragment): SV40 early promoter
   1744..1815    +  promoter       SV40 promoter (fragment): SV40 enhancer and early promoter
   1839..1974    +  rep_origin     SV40 ori: SV40 origin of replication
   2020..2616    +  CDS            PuroR (fragment): puromycin N-acetyltransferase; pac from Streptomyces; confers resistance to puromycin
   2665..2782    +  misc_feature   cPPT/CTS: central polypurine tract and central termination sequence of HIV-1
   2847..2913    +  CDS            small t antigen (fragment): SV40 (simian virus 40) small t antigen
   2920..4098    +  promoter       EF-1α promoter: strong constitutive promoter for human elongation factor EF-1α
   4115..7489    +  CDS            ZEB1: ZEB1_HUMAN - Also known as AREB6, TCF8. Experimental evidence at protein level: Swiss-Prot protein existence level 1. Acts as a transcriptional repressor. Inhibits interleukin-2 (IL-2) gene expression. Enhances or represses the promoter activity of the ATP1A1 gene depending on the quantity of cDNA and on the cell type. Represses E-cadherin promoter and induces an epithelial-mesenchymal transition (EMT) by recruiting SMARCA4/BRG1. Represses BCL6 transcription in the presence of the corepressor CTBP1. Positively regulates neuronal differentiation. Represses RCOR1 transcription activation during
   7505..7558    +  promoter       U6 promoter (fragment): RNA polymerase III promoter for human U6 snRNA
   7600..8188    +  misc_feature   WPRE: woodchuck hepatitis virus posttranscriptional regulatory element
   8239..8258    +  misc_feature   cPPT/CTS (fragment): central polypurine tract and central termination sequence of HIV-1
   8260..8493    +  LTR            3' LTR (ΔU3): self-inactivating 3' long terminal repeat (LTR) from HIV-1
   8571..8692    +  polyA_signal   SV40 poly(A) signal: SV40 polyadenylation signal
   8732..8867    +  rep_origin     SV40 ori: SV40 origin of replication
   8888..8906    -  promoter       T7 promoter: promoter for bacteriophage T7 RNA polymerase
   8914..9069    +  CDS            lacZα (fragment): LacZα fragment of β-galactosidase; lacZ fragment
   9074..9502    +  rep_origin     f1 ori (sequence partly withheld): f1 bacteriophage origin of replication; arrow indicates direction of (+) strand synthesis
   9555..9659    +  promoter       AmpR promoter: bla
   9660..10520   +  CDS            AmpR: β-lactamase; bla; confers resistance to ampicillin, carbenicillin, and related antibiotics
  10691..11279   +  rep_origin     ori: high-copy-number ColE1/pMB1/pBR322/pUC origin of replication
  11462..11554   +  CDS            lacI (fragment): lac repressor; lacI; The lac repressor binds to the lac operator to inhibit transcription in E. coli. This inhibition can be relieved by adding lactose or isopropyl-β-D-thiogalactopyranoside (IPTG).
  11567..11588   +  protein_bind   CAP binding site: CAP binding activates transcription in the presence of cAMP. E. coli catabolite activator protein
  11603..11633   +  promoter       lac promoter: promoter for the E. coli lac operon
  11637..11659   +  protein_bind   lac operator (fragment): The lac repressor binds to the lac operator to inhibit transcription in E. coli. This inhibition can be relieved by adding lactose or isopropyl-β-D-thiogalactopyranoside (IPTG). lac repressor encoded by lacI
  11702..11720   +  promoter       T3 promoter: promoter for bacteriophage T3 RNA polymerase
