[The description below was written by a language model from this plasmid's Addgene catalogue record and pLannotate feature annotations shown in this document.]
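Description:
TFORF0091 is a lentiviral mammalian expression plasmid built on the pLX_TRC317 backbone. It belongs to a barcoded collection of transcription factor open reading frames, and this member carries human ZEB1. The full sequence record is about 11.7 kb. In bacteria it is maintained through a high-copy ColE1/pUC-type origin and selected with ampicillin via the β-lactamase gene. An f1 origin and remnants of lac/lacZα cloning-vector sequence, flanked by T7 and T3 promoters, are also annotated. The depositor warns that the plasmid can recombine, a known risk for vectors with repeated LTRs.

The viral portion has a third-generation, self-inactivating layout. An RSV promoter drives a truncated HIV-1 5' LTR, followed by the Ψ packaging signal with a gag fragment, the Rev response element, a cPPT/CTS, the WPRE and a ΔU3 3' LTR, with an SV40 polyadenylation signal downstream. Two expression units sit between the LTRs. An SV40 early promoter/origin region drives puromycin N-acetyltransferase, which allows selection of transduced cells. The human EF-1α promoter drives the ZEB1 coding sequence, a zinc-finger repressor known for silencing E-cadherin and inducing epithelial–mesenchymal transition. The WPRE downstream enhances transcript stability and expression.

According to the record, each construct carries a unique 24-bp barcode, although the feature table does not annotate it. The short U6 promoter fragment detected between the ORF and the WPRE is probably residual backbone sequence rather than a functional Pol III unit. The stated use is ZEB1 overexpression after lentiviral delivery, particularly in pooled screens where the barcode identifies which transcription factor each cell received, as in directed-differentiation studies.
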