Addgene plasmid #142457: TFORF0091
Purpose: Lentiviral vector for overexpressing transcription factor ORFs with unique 24-bp barcodes. Barcodes facilitate identification of transcription factors in pooled screens.
Depositing lab: Feng Zhang. Depositing organization: Broad Institute. Publication: A transcription factor atlas of directed differentiation. Joung J, Ma S, Tay T, Geiger-Schuller KR, Kirchgatterer PC, Verdine VK, Guo B, Arias-Garcia MA, Allen WE, Singh A, Kuksenko O, Abudayyeh OO, Gootenberg JS, Fu Z, Macrae RK, Buenrostro JD, Regev A, Zhang F. Cell. 2023 Jan 5;186(1):209-229.e26. doi: 10.1016/j.cell.2022.11.026. PubMed 36608654.
Backbone
  Vector backbone: pLX_TRC317
  Backbone manufacturer: Broad Institute Genetic Perturbation Platform
  Backbone size w/o insert (bp): 8264
  Vector type: Mammalian Expression, Lentiviral
  Selectable markers: Puromycin
Growth in bacteria
  Bacterial resistance: Ampicillin, 100 μg/mL
  Growth temperature: 37°C
  Growth strain: NEB Stable
  Copy number: High Copy
Gene/Insert
  Gene/Insert name: ZEB1
  Species: H. sapiens (human)
  Insert size (bp): 3479
  Entrez Gene: ZEB1 (a.k.a. AREB6, BZP, DELTAEF1, FECD6, NIL2A, PPCD3, TCF8, ZFHEP, ZFHX1A)
  Promoter: EF1a
  Cloning method: Unknown
  Sequencing primers: 5′ GGGTGGAGACTGAAGTTAGGCCAG; 3′ CACATAGCGTAAAAGGAGCAACATAG
Terms and licenses: Academic/Nonprofit Terms; Industry Terms: Not Available to Industry
Depositor comments: NM_001174096,ENST00000361642 . The transcription factor ORF portion of this plasmid was synthesized by Genewiz. Please test multiple small colonies in case of plasmid recombination. To make this collection available in a timely manner, a portion of this collection was not fully sequenced by Addgene. If an Addgene verified full plasmid sequence is not available, please contact us prior to placing an order to request the full sequence.
How to cite: TFORF0091 was a gift from Feng Zhang (Addgene plasmid # 142457 ; http://n2t.net/addgene:142457 ; RRID:Addgene_142457)
