>Addgene plasmid #142457 | TFORF0091 | depositor partial sequence | sequence record 279509 | Insert
ACCGCCACCATGGCGGATGGCCCCAGGTGTAAGCGCAGAAAGCAGGCGAACCCGCGGCGCAATAACGTTA
CAAATTATAATACTGTGGTAGAAACAAATTCAGATTCAGATGATGAAGACAAACTGCATATTGTGGAAGA
AGAAAGTGTTACAGATGCAGCTGACTGTGAAGGTGTACCAGAGGATGACCTGCCAACAGACCAGACAGTG
TTACCAGGGAGGAGCAGTGAAAGAGAAGGGAATGCTAAGAACTGCTGGGAGGATGACACAGGAAAGGAAG
GGCAAGAAATCCTGGGGCCTGAAGCTCAGGCAGATGAAGCAGGATGTACAGTAAAAGATGATGAATGCGA
GTCAGATGCAGAAAATGAGCAAAACCATGATCCTAATGTTGAAGAGTTTCTACAACAACAAGACACTGCT
GTCATTTTTCCTGAGGCACCTGAAGAGGACCAGAGGCAGGGCACACCAGAAGCCAGTGGTCATGATGAAA
ATGGAACACCAGATGCATTTTCACAATTACTCACCTGTCCATATTGTGATAGAGGCTATAAACGCTTTAC
CTCTCTGAAAGAACACATTAAATATCGTCATGAAAAGAATGAAGATAACTTTAGTTGCTCCCTGTGCAGT
TACACCTTTGCATACAGAACCCAACTTGAACGTCACATGACATCACATAAATCAGGAAGAGATCAAAGAC
ATGTGACGCAGTCTGGGTGTAATCGTAAATTCAAATGCACTGAGTGTGGAAAAGCTTTCAAATACAAACA
TCACCTAAAAGAGCACTTAAGAATTCACAGTGGAGAGAAGCCATATGAATGCCCAAACTGCAAGAAACGC
TTTTCCCATTCTGGCTCCTATAGCTCACACATAAGCAGTAAGAAATGTATCAGCTTGATACCTGTGAATG
GGCGACCAAGAACAGGACTCAAGACATCTCAGTGTTCTTCACCGTCTCTTTCAGCATCACCAGGCAGTCC
CACACGACCACAGATACGGCAAAAGATAGAGAATAAACCCCTTCAAGAACAACTTTCTGTTAACCAAATT
AAAACTGAACCTGTGGATTATGAATTCAAACCCATAGTGGTTGCTTCAGGAATCAACTGTTCAACCCCTT
TACAAAATGGGGTTTTCACTGGTGGTGGCCCATTACAGGCAACCAGTTCTCCTCAGGGCATGGTGCAAGC
TGTTGTTCTGCCAACAGTTGGTTTGGTGTCTCCCATAAGTATCAATTTAAGTGATATTCAGAATGTACTT
AAAGTGGCGGTAGATGGTAATGTAATAAGGCAAGTGTTGGAGAATAATCAAGCCAATCTTGCATCCAAAG
AACAAGAAACAATCAATGCTTCACCCATACAACAAGGTGGCCATTCTGTTATTTCAGCCATCAGTCTTCC
TTTGGTTGATCAAGATGGAACAACCAAAATTATCATCAACTACAGTCTTGAGCAGCCTAGCCAACTTCAA
GTTGTTCCTCAAAATTTAAAAAAAGAAAATCCAGTCGCTACAAACAGTTGTAAAAGTGAAAAGTTACCAG
AAGATCTTACTGTTAAGTCTGAGAAGGACAAAAGCTTTGAAGGGGGGGTGAATGATAGCACTTGTCTTCT
GTGTGATGATTGTCCAGGAGATATTAATGCACTTCCAGAATTAAAGCACTATGACCTAAAGCAGCCTACT
CAGCCTCCTCCACTCCCTGCAGCAGAAGCTGAGAAGCCTGAGTCCTCTGTTTCATCAGCTACTGGAGATG
GCAATTTGTCTCCTAGTCAGCCACCTTTAAAGAACCTCTTGTCTCTCCTAAAAGCATATTATGCTTTGAA
TGCACAACCAAGTGCAGAAGAGCTCTCAAAAATTGCTGATTCAGTAAACCTACCACTGGATGTAGTAAAA
AAGTGGTTTGAAAAGATGCAAGCTGGACAGATTTCAGTGCAGTCTTCTGAACCATCTTCTCCTGAACCAG
GCAAAGTAAATATCCCTGCCAAGAACAATGATCAGCCTCAATCTGCAAATGCAAATGAACCCCAGGACAG
CACAGTAAATCTACAAAGTCCTTTGAAGATGACTAACTCCCCAGTTTTACCAGTGGGATCAACCACCAAT
GGTTCCAGAAGTAGTACACCATCCCCATCACCTCTAAACCTTTCCTCATCCAGAAATACACAGGGTTACT
TGTACACAGCTGAGGGTGCACAAGAAGAGCCACAAGTAGAACCTCTTGATCTTTCACTACCAAAGCAACA
GGGAGAATTATTAGAAAGGTCAACTATCACTAGTGTTTACCAGAACAGTGTTTATTCTGTCCAGGAAGAA
CCCTTGAACTTGTCTTGCGCAAAAAAGGAGCCACAAAAGGACAGTTGTGTTACAGACTCAGAACCAGTTG
TAAATGTAATCCCACCAAGTGCCAACCCCATAAATATCGCTATACCTACAGTCACTGCCCAGTTACCCAC
AATCGTGGCCATTGCTGACCAGAACAGTGTTCCATGCTTAAGAGCGCTAGCTGCCAATAAGCAAACGATT
CTGATTCCCCAGGTGGCATACACCTACTCAACTACGGTCAGCCCTGCAGTCCAAGAACCACCCTTGAAAG
TGATCCAGCCAAATGGAAATCAGGATGAAAGACAAGATACTAGCTCAGAAGGAGTATCAAATGTAGAGGA
TCAGAATGACTCTGATTCTACACCGCCCAAAAAGAAAATGCGGAAGACAGAAAATGGAATGTATGCTTGT
GATTTGTGTGACAAGATATTCCAAAAGAGTAGTTCATTATTGAGACATAAATATGAACACACAGGTAAAA
GACCTCATGAGTGTGGAATCTGTAAAAAGGCATTTAAACACAAACATCATTTGATTGAACACATGCGATT
ACATTCTGGAGAAAAGCCCTATCAATGTGACAAATGTGGAAAGCGCTTCTCACACTCTGGGTCTTATTCT
CAACACATGAATCATCGCTACTCCTACTGTAAGAGAGAAGCGGAAGAACGTGACAGCACAGAGCAGGAAG
AGGCAGGGCCTGAAATCCTCTCGAATGAGCACGTGGGTGCCAGGGCGTCTCCCTCACAGGGCGACTCGGA
CGAGAGAGAGAGTTTGACAAGGGAAGAGGATGAAGACAGTGAAAAAGAGGAAGAGGAGGAGGATAAAGAG
ATGGAAGAATTGCAGGAAGAAAAAGAATGTGAAAAACCACAAGGGGATGAGGAAGAGGAGGAGGAGGAGG
AAGAAGTGGAAGAAGAAGAGGTAGAAGAGGCAGAGAATGAGGGAGAAGAAGCAAAAACTGAAGGTCTGAT
GAAGGATGACAGGGCTGAAAGTCAAGCAAGCAGCTTAGGACAAAAAGTAGGCGAGAGTAGTGAGCAAGTG
TCTGAAGAAAAGACAAATGAAGCCTAGTAATGAACTAGTCCGTAACTTGAAAGTATTTCGATTTCTTGGC
TTTATATATCTTGTGGAAAGGACGAAGAGAGTTGGCCCTCGAGTAAGAG
