>Addgene plasmid #142457 | TFORF0091 | depositor partial sequence | sequence record 279510 | Barcode
AGAGAGTTGGCCCTCGAGTAAGAG
